Addgene plasmid #126477: pTBL227 NheI-Cas9-KpnI-5xFlag-FseI-TdT-NotI
Purpose: Expresses Cas9-5xFlag-TdT in mammalian cells.
Depositing lab: Chang Liu. Depositing organization: University of California, Irvine. Publication: Lineage tracing and analog recording in mammalian cells by single-site DNA writing. Loveless TB, Grotts JH, Schechter MW, Forouzmand E, Carlson CK, Agahi BS, Liang G, Ficht M, Liu B, Xie X, Liu CC. Nat Chem Biol. 2021 Jun;17(6):739-747. doi: 10.1038/s41589-021-00769-8. Epub 2021 Mar 22. PubMed 33753928.
Backbone
  Vector backbone: pcDNA3.1
  Backbone manufacturer: Invitrogen
  Backbone size w/o insert (bp): 5523
  Total vector size (bp): 11238
  Modifications to backbone: Switched neomycin resistance to hygromycin.
  Vector type: Mammalian Expression
  Selectable markers: Hygromycin
Growth in bacteria
  Bacterial resistance: Ampicillin, 100 μg/mL
  Growth temperature: 37°C
  Growth strain: NEB Stable
  Copy number: High Copy
Gene/Insert 1
  Gene/Insert name: Cas9
  Species: Streptococcus pyogenes
  Insert size (bp): 4171
  Promoter: CMV
  Cloning method: Restriction Enzyme; 5′ cloning site NheI (not destroyed); 3′ cloning site KpnI (not destroyed)
  Sequencing primers: 5′ CMV Forward; 3′ ccggggtctcttcttccgagg
Gene/Insert 2
  Gene/Insert name: 5xFlag
  Insert size (bp): 177
  Mutation: Changed codons to reduce repetitive sequences.
  Promoter: CMV
  Cloning method: Restriction Enzyme; 5′ cloning site KpnI (not destroyed); 3′ cloning site FseI (not destroyed)
  Sequencing primers: 5′ GCAGCCTTCAAGTACTTCGACACC; 3′ ccggggtctcttcttccgagg
Gene/Insert 3
  Gene/Insert name: TdT (alt names: terminal deoxynucleotidyl transferase; DNA nucleotidylexotransferase)
  Species: H. sapiens (human)
  Insert size (bp): 1530
  GenBank ID: NM_004088.3
  Entrez Gene: DNTT (a.k.a. TDT)
  Promoter: CMV
  Cloning method: Restriction Enzyme; 5′ cloning site FseI (not destroyed); 3′ cloning site NotI (not destroyed)
  Sequencing primers: 5′ GCAGCCTTCAAGTACTTCGACACC; 3′ BGH Reverse
Resource information
  A portion of this plasmid was derived from a plasmid made by: George Church; Cas9 is from Addgene plasmid 41815.
Terms and licenses: Academic/Nonprofit Terms; Industry Terms: Not Available to Industry
Depositor comments: Please visit https://doi.org/10.1101/639120 for bioRxiv preprint.
How to cite: pTBL227 NheI-Cas9-KpnI-5xFlag-FseI-TdT-NotI was a gift from Chang Liu (Addgene plasmid # 126477 ; http://n2t.net/addgene:126477 ; RRID:Addgene_126477)
