[The description below was written by a language model from this plasmid's Addgene catalogue record and pLannotate feature annotations shown in this document.]
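Description:
pTBL227 NheI-Cas9-KpnI-5xFlag-FseI-TdT-NotI is a mammalian expression plasmid built on a pcDNA3.1 backbone in which the original neomycin resistance marker was exchanged for hygromycin resistance. It is maintained in E. coli as a high-copy plasmid through a ColE1/pUC-type origin and an ampicillin resistance gene (β-lactamase with its own promoter), and it also carries an f1 phage origin. For selection in mammalian cells, an SV40 early promoter drives the hygromycin phosphotransferase gene, followed by an SV40 polyadenylation signal. The catalogue lists a total size of 11,238 bp, whereas the two full sequence records are about 11.4 kb; their annotations are otherwise essentially identical.

The payload is a single fusion open reading frame under the CMV immediate-early enhancer and promoter, terminated by the bovine growth hormone polyadenylation signal. It consists of Streptococcus pyogenes Cas9 (derived from an earlier human-expression Cas9 plasmid), a linker of five tandem FLAG epitopes recoded to reduce sequence repetitiveness, and human terminal deoxynucleotidyl transferase (TdT, DNTT). The three segments are bounded by retained NheI, KpnI, FseI and NotI sites, giving a modular layout in which each part can be swapped. A T7 promoter lies upstream of the coding region. Short annotated matches to an HIV-1 LTR, an ADH1 terminator, ble and lacI are small fragments and probably incidental hits or backbone remnants.

TdT adds untemplated nucleotides to free DNA 3′ ends, so tethering it to Cas9 is meant to promote random insertions at Cas9-induced breaks. According to the associated publication, the construct was used for lineage tracing and analog recording in mammalian cells by single-site DNA writing. No guide RNA cassette is annotated, so one would have to be supplied separately.
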