Features (pLannotate 1.2.2; 23 found; start..end, strand, type, name):
     28..80      -  misc_feature   bom (fragment): basis of mobility region from pBR322
    235..614     +  enhancer       CMV enhancer: human cytomegalovirus immediate early enhancer
    615..818     +  promoter       CMV promoter: human cytomegalovirus (CMV) immediate early promoter
    814..847     +  LTR            5' LTR (truncated) (fragment): truncated 5' long terminal repeat (LTR) from HIV-1
    863..881     +  promoter       T7 promoter: promoter for bacteriophage T7 RNA polymerase
    935..5038    +  CDS            cas9: CAS9_STRP1 - Also known as csn1 From Streptococcus pyogenes serotype M1.
   5078..5209    +  CDS            5xFLAG: five tandem FLAG® epitope tags
   5236..5254    +  terminator     ADH1 terminator (fragment): S. cerevisiae ADH1; transcription terminator for the S. cerevisiae alcohol dehydrogenase 1 (ADH1) gene
   5264..6790    +  CDS            DNTT: TDT_HUMAN - Also known as TDT From Homo sapiens (Human).
   6844..7068    +  polyA_signal   bGH poly(A) signal: bovine growth hormone polyadenylation signal
   7072..7093    +  promoter       SV40 promoter (fragment): SV40 enhancer and early promoter
   7114..7542    +  rep_origin     f1 ori (sequence partly withheld): f1 bacteriophage origin of replication; arrow indicates direction of (+) strand synthesis
   7556..7885    +  promoter       SV40 promoter: SV40 enhancer and early promoter
   7952..8902    +  CDS            HygR (fragment): aminoglycoside phosphotransferase from E. coli confers resistance to hygromycin
   8923..9081    +  CDS            ble (fragment): BLE_KLEPN - Experimental evidence at protein level: Swiss-Prot protein existence level 1. Binding protein with a strong affinity to the bleomycin family of antibiotics. Binds to CL990; an antimitotic-antibiotic compound. From Klebsiella pneumoniae.
   9076..9197    +  polyA_signal   SV40 poly(A) signal: SV40 polyadenylation signal
   9268..9290    -  protein_bind   lac operator (fragment): The lac repressor binds to the lac operator to inhibit transcription in E. coli. This inhibition can be relieved by adding lactose or isopropyl-β-D-thiogalactopyranoside (IPTG). lac repressor encoded by lacI
   9294..9324    -  promoter       lac promoter: promoter for the E. coli lac operon
   9339..9360    -  protein_bind   CAP binding site: CAP binding activates transcription in the presence of cAMP. E. coli catabolite activator protein
   9373..9465    -  CDS            lacI (fragment): lac repressor; lacI; The lac repressor binds to the lac operator to inhibit transcription in E. coli. This inhibition can be relieved by adding lactose or isopropyl-β-D-thiogalactopyranoside (IPTG).
   9648..10233   -  rep_origin     ori: high-copy-number ColE1/pMB1/pBR322/pUC origin of replication
  10404..11264   -  CDS            AmpR: β-lactamase; bla; confers resistance to ampicillin, carbenicillin, and related antibiotics
  11265..11369   -  promoter       AmpR promoter: bla
>Addgene plasmid #126477 | pTBL227 NheI-Cas9-KpnI-5xFlag-FseI-TdT-NotI | depositor full sequence | sequence record 241825 | pTBL227 NheI-Cas9-KpnI-5xFlag-FseI-TdT-NotI sequence 11400 bps
GACGGATCGGGAGATCTCCCGATCCCCTATGGTGCACTCTCAGTACAATCTGCTCTGATGCCGCATAGTT
AAGCCAGTATCTGCTCCCTGCTTGTGTGTTGGAGGTCGCTGAGTAGTGCGCGAGCAAAATTTAAGCTACA
ACAAGGCAAGGCTTGACCGACAATTGCATGAAGAATCTGCTTAGGGTTAGGCGTTTTGCGCTGCTTCGCG
ATGTACGGGCCAGATATACGCGTTGACATTGATTATTGACTAGTTATTAATAGTAATCAATTACGGGGTC
ATTAGTTCATAGCCCATATATGGAGTTCCGCGTTACATAACTTACGGTAAATGGCCCGCCTGGCTGACCG
CCCAACGACCCCCGCCCATTGACGTCAATAATGACGTATGTTCCCATAGTAACGCCAATAGGGACTTTCC
ATTGACGTCAATGGGTGGAGTATTTACGGTAAACTGCCCACTTGGCAGTACATCAAGTGTATCATATGCC
AAGTACGCCCCCTATTGACGTCAATGACGGTAAATGGCCCGCCTGGCATTATGCCCAGTACATGACCTTA
TGGGACTTTCCTACTTGGCAGTACATCTACGTATTAGTCATCGCTATTACCATGGTGATGCGGTTTTGGC
AGTACATCAATGGGCGTGGATAGCGGTTTGACTCACGGGGATTTCCAAGTCTCCACCCCATTGACGTCAA
TGGGAGTTTGTTTTGGCACCAAAATCAACGGGACTTTCCAAAATGTCGTAACAACTCCGCCCCATTGACG
CAAATGGGCGGTAGGCGTGTACGGTGGGAGGTCTATATAAGCAGAGCTCTCTGGCTAACTAGAGAACCCA
CTGCTTACTGGCTTATCGAAATTAATACGACTCACTATAGGGAGACCCAAGCTGGCTAGCGCTACCGGTC
GCCACCATGGGCCCTAGTGGCCCAATGGACAAGAAGTACTCCATTGGGCTCGATATCGGCACAAACAGCG
TCGGCTGGGCCGTCATTACGGACGAGTACAAGGTGCCGAGCAAAAAATTCAAAGTTCTGGGCAATACCGA
TCGCCACAGCATAAAGAAGAACCTCATTGGCGCCCTCCTGTTCGACTCCGGGGAGACGGCCGAAGCCACG
CGGCTCAAAAGAACAGCACGGCGCAGATATACCCGCAGAAAGAATCGGATCTGCTACCTGCAGGAGATCT
TTAGTAATGAGATGGCTAAGGTGGATGACTCTTTCTTCCATAGGCTGGAGGAGTCCTTTTTGGTGGAGGA
GGATAAAAAGCACGAGCGCCACCCAATCTTTGGCAATATCGTGGACGAGGTGGCGTACCATGAAAAGTAC
CCAACCATATATCATCTGAGGAAGAAGCTTGTAGACAGTACTGATAAGGCTGACTTGCGGTTGATCTATC
TCGCGCTGGCGCATATGATCAAATTTCGGGGACACTTCCTCATCGAGGGGGACCTGAACCCAGACAACAG
CGATGTCGACAAACTCTTTATCCAACTGGTTCAGACTTACAATCAGCTTTTCGAAGAGAACCCGATCAAC
GCATCCGGAGTTGACGCCAAAGCAATCCTGAGCGCTAGGCTGTCCAAATCCCGGCGGCTCGAAAACCTCA
TCGCACAGCTCCCTGGGGAGAAGAAGAACGGCCTGTTTGGTAATCTTATCGCCCTGTCACTCGGGCTGAC
CCCCAACTTTAAATCTAACTTCGACCTGGCCGAAGATGCCAAGCTTCAACTGAGCAAAGACACCTACGAT
GATGATCTCGACAATCTGCTGGCCCAGATCGGCGACCAGTACGCAGACCTTTTTTTGGCGGCAAAGAACC
TGTCAGACGCCATTCTGCTGAGTGATATTCTGCGAGTGAACACGGAGATCACCAAAGCTCCGCTGAGCGC
TAGTATGATCAAGCGCTATGATGAGCACCACCAAGACTTGACTTTGCTGAAGGCCCTTGTCAGACAGCAA
CTGCCTGAGAAGTACAAGGAAATTTTCTTCGATCAGTCTAAAAATGGCTACGCCGGATACATTGACGGCG
GAGCAAGCCAGGAGGAATTTTACAAATTTATTAAGCCCATCTTGGAAAAAATGGACGGCACCGAGGAGCT
GCTGGTAAAGCTTAACAGAGAAGATCTGTTGCGCAAACAGCGCACTTTCGACAATGGAAGCATCCCCCAC
CAGATTCACCTGGGCGAACTGCACGCTATCCTCAGGCGGCAAGAGGATTTCTACCCCTTTTTGAAAGATA
ACAGGGAAAAGATTGAGAAAATCCTCACATTTCGGATACCCTACTATGTAGGCCCCCTCGCCCGGGGAAA
TTCCAGATTCGCGTGGATGACTCGCAAATCAGAAGAGACCATCACTCCCTGGAACTTCGAGGAAGTCGTG
GATAAGGGGGCCTCTGCCCAGTCCTTCATCGAAAGGATGACTAACTTTGATAAAAATCTGCCTAACGAAA
AGGTGCTTCCTAAACACTCTCTGCTGTACGAGTACTTCACAGTTTATAACGAGCTCACCAAGGTCAAATA
CGTCACAGAAGGGATGAGAAAGCCAGCATTCCTGTCTGGAGAGCAGAAGAAAGCTATCGTGGACCTCCTC
TTCAAGACGAACCGGAAAGTTACCGTGAAACAGCTCAAAGAAGACTATTTCAAAAAGATTGAATGTTTCG
ACTCTGTTGAAATCAGCGGAGTGGAGGATCGCTTCAACGCATCCCTGGGAACGTATCACGATCTCCTGAA
AATCATTAAAGACAAGGACTTCCTGGACAATGAGGAGAACGAGGACATTCTTGAGGACATTGTCCTCACC
CTTACGTTGTTTGAAGATAGGGAGATGATTGAAGAACGCTTGAAAACTTACGCTCATCTCTTCGACGACA
AAGTCATGAAACAGCTCAAGAGGCGCCGATATACAGGATGGGGGCGGCTGTCAAGAAAACTGATCAATGG
GATCCGAGACAAGCAGAGTGGAAAGACAATCCTGGATTTTCTTAAGTCCGATGGATTTGCCAACCGGAAC
TTCATGCAGTTGATCCATGATGACTCTCTCACCTTTAAGGAGGACATCCAGAAAGCACAAGTTTCTGGCC
AGGGGGACAGTCTTCACGAGCACATCGCTAATCTTGCAGGTAGCCCAGCTATCAAAAAGGGAATACTGCA
GACCGTTAAGGTCGTGGATGAACTCGTCAAAGTAATGGGAAGGCATAAGCCCGAGAATATCGTTATCGAG
ATGGCCCGAGAGAACCAAACTACCCAGAAGGGACAGAAGAACAGTAGGGAAAGGATGAAGAGGATTGAAG
AGGGTATAAAAGAACTGGGGTCCCAAATCCTTAAGGAACACCCAGTTGAAAACACCCAGCTTCAGAATGA
GAAGCTCTACCTGTACTACCTGCAGAACGGCAGGGACATGTACGTGGATCAGGAACTGGACATCAATCGG
CTCTCCGACTACGACGTGGATCATATCGTGCCCCAGTCTTTTCTCAAAGATGATTCTATTGATAATAAAG
TGTTGACAAGATCCGATAAAAATAGAGGGAAGAGTGATAACGTCCCCTCAGAAGAAGTTGTCAAGAAAAT
GAAAAATTATTGGCGGCAGCTGCTGAACGCCAAACTGATCACACAACGGAAGTTCGATAATCTGACTAAG
GCTGAACGAGGTGGCCTGTCTGAGTTGGATAAAGCCGGCTTCATCAAAAGGCAGCTTGTTGAGACACGCC
AGATCACCAAGCACGTGGCCCAAATTCTCGATTCACGCATGAACACCAAGTACGATGAAAATGACAAACT
GATTCGAGAGGTGAAAGTTATTACTCTGAAGTCTAAGCTGGTCTCAGATTTCAGAAAGGACTTTCAGTTT
TATAAGGTGAGAGAGATCAACAATTACCACCATGCGCATGATGCCTACCTGAATGCAGTGGTAGGCACTG
CACTTATCAAAAAATATCCCAAGCTTGAATCTGAATTTGTTTACGGAGACTATAAAGTGTACGATGTTAG
GAAAATGATCGCAAAGTCTGAGCAGGAAATAGGCAAGGCCACCGCTAAGTACTTCTTTTACAGCAATATT
ATGAATTTTTTCAAGACCGAGATTACACTGGCCAATGGAGAGATTCGGAAGCGACCACTTATCGAAACAA
ACGGAGAAACAGGAGAAATCGTGTGGGACAAGGGTAGGGATTTCGCGACAGTCCGGAAGGTCCTGTCCAT
GCCGCAGGTGAACATCGTTAAAAAGACCGAAGTACAGACCGGAGGCTTCTCCAAGGAAAGTATCCTCCCG
AAAAGGAACAGCGACAAGCTGATCGCACGCAAAAAAGATTGGGACCCCAAGAAATACGGCGGATTCGATT
CTCCTACAGTCGCTTACAGTGTACTGGTTGTGGCCAAAGTGGAGAAAGGGAAGTCTAAAAAACTCAAAAG
CGTCAAGGAACTGCTGGGCATCACAATCATGGAGCGATCAAGCTTCGAAAAAAACCCCATCGACTTTCTC
GAGGCGAAAGGATATAAAGAGGTCAAAAAAGACCTCATCATTAAGCTTCCCAAGTACTCTCTCTTTGAGC
TTGAAAACGGCCGGAAACGAATGCTCGCTAGTGCGGGCGAGCTGCAGAAAGGTAACGAGCTGGCACTGCC
CTCTAAATACGTTAATTTCTTGTATCTGGCCAGCCACTATGAAAAGCTCAAAGGGTCTCCCGAAGATAAT
GAGCAGAAGCAGCTGTTCGTGGAACAACACAAACACTACCTTGATGAGATCATCGAGCAAATAAGCGAAT
TCTCCAAAAGAGTGATCCTCGCCGACGCTAACCTCGATAAGGTGCTTTCTGCTTACAATAAGCACAGGGA
TAAGCCCATCAGGGAGCAGGCAGAAAACATTATCCACTTGTTTACTCTGACCAACTTGGGCGCGCCTGCA
GCCTTCAAGTACTTCGACACCACCATAGACAGAAAGCGGTACACCTCTACAAAGGAGGTCCTGGACGCCA
CACTGATTCATCAGTCAATTACGGGGCTCTATGAAACAAGAATCGACCTCTCTCAGCTCGGTGGAGACAG
CAGGGCTGACCCCAAGAAGAAGAGGAAGGTGGGTACCGACTACAAGGACGACGATGACAAGGATTACAAA
GATGACGACGATAAGCTTATGGACTACAAGGACGACGATGACAAGGATTACAAAGATGACGACGATAAGC
TTATGGACTACAAGGACGACGATGACAAGCATATGGGCGCGCCACTTCTAAATAAGCGAATTTCTTATGA
TTTAGGCCGGCCAATGGATCCACCACGAGCGTCCCACTTGAGCCCTCGGAAGAAGAGACCCCGGCAGACG
GGTGCCTTGATGGCCTCCTCTCCTCAAGACATCAAATTTCAAGATTTGGTCGTCTTCATTTTGGAGAAGA
AAATGGGAACCACCCGCAGAGCGTTCCTCATGGAGCTGGCCCGCAGGAAAGGGTTCAGGGTTGAAAATGA
GCTCAGTGATTCTGTCACCCACATTGTAGCAGAGAACAACTCGGGTTCGGATGTTCTGGAGTGGCTTCAA
GCACAGAAAGTACAAGTCAGCTCACAACCAGAGCTCCTCGATGTCTCCTGGCTGATCGAATGCATAGGAG
CAGGGAAACCGGTGGAAATGACAGGAAAACACCAGCTTGTTGTGAGAAGAGACTATTCAGATAGCACCAA
CCCAGGCCCCCCGAAGACTCCACCAATTGCTGTACAAAAGATCTCCCAGTATGCGTGTCAGAGAAGAACC
ACTTTAAACAACTGTAACCAGATATTCACGGATGCCTTTGATATACTGGCTGAAAACTGTGAGTTTAGAG
AAAATGAAGACTCCTGTGTGACATTTATGAGAGCAGCTTCTGTATTGAAATCTCTGCCATTCACAATCAT
CAGTATGAAGGACACAGAAGGAATTCCCTGCCTGGGGTCCAAGGTGAAGGGTATCATAGAGGAGATTATT
GAAGATGGAGAAAGTTCTGAAGTTAAAGCTGTGTTAAATGATGAACGATATCAATCCTTCAAACTCTTTA
CTTCTGTATTTGGAGTGGGGCTGAAGACTTCTGAGAAGTGGTTCAGGATGGGTTTCAGAACTCTGAGTAA
AGTAAGGTCGGACAAAAGCCTGAAATTTACACGAATGCAGAAAGCAGGATTTCTGTATTATGAAGACCTT
GTCAGCTGTGTGACCAGGGCAGAAGCAGAGGCCGTCAGTGTGCTGGTTAAAGAGGCTGTCTGGGCATTTC
TTCCGGATGCTTTCGTCACCATGACAGGAGGGTTCCGGAGGGGTAAGAAGATGGGGCATGATGTAGATTT
TTTAATTACCAGCCCAGGATCAACAGAGGATGAAGAGCAACTTTTACAGAAAGTGATGAACTTATGGGAA
AAGAAGGGATTACTTTTATATTATGACCTTGTGGAGTCAACATTTGAAAAGCTCAGGTTGCCTAGCAGGA
AGGTTGATGCTTTGGATCATTTTCAAAAGTGCTTTCTGATTTTCAAATTGCCTCGTCAAAGAGTGGACAG
TGACCAGTCCAGCTGGCAGGAAGGAAAGACCTGGAAGGCCATCCGTGTGGATTTAGTTCTGTGCCCCTAC
GAGCGTCGTGCCTTTGCCCTGTTGGGATGGACTGGCTCCCGGCAGTTTGAGAGAGACCTCCGGCGCTATG
CCACACATGAGCGGAAGATGATTCTGGATAACCATGCTTTATATGACAAGACCAAGAGGATATTCCTCAA
AGCAGAAAGTGAAGAAGAAATTTTTGCGCATCTGGGATTGGATTATATTGAACCGTGGGAAAGAAATGCC
TAGGCGGCCGCTCGAGTCTAGAGGGCCCGTTTAAACCCGCTGATCAGCCTCGACTGTGCCTTCTAGTTGC
CAGCCATCTGTTGTTTGCCCCTCCCCCGTGCCTTCCTTGACCCTGGAAGGTGCCACTCCCACTGTCCTTT
CCTAATAAAATGAGGAAATTGCATCGCATTGTCTGAGTAGGTGTCATTCTATTCTGGGGGGTGGGGTGGG
GCAGGACAGCAAGGGGGAGGATTGGGAAGACAATAGCAGGCATGCTGGGGATGCGGTGGGCTCTATGGCT
TCTGAGGCGGAAAGAACCAGCTGGGGCTCTAGGGGGTATCCCC
[124 nt withheld, positions 7114-7237]
C
[91 nt withheld, positions 7239-7329]
A
[49 nt withheld, positions 7331-7379]
CCTTTGACGTTGGAGTCCACGTTCTTT
[37 nt withheld, positions 7407-7443]
ACCCTATCTCGGTCTATTCTTTTGATTTATAAGGGATTTTGCCGATTTCGGCCTATTGGTTAAAAAATGA
GCTGATTTAACAAAAATTTAACGCGAATTAATTCTGTGGAATGTGTGTCAGTTAGGGTGTGGAAAGTCCC
CAGGCTCCCCAGCAGGCAGAAGTATGCAAAGCATGCATCTCAATTAGTCAGCAACCAGGTGTGGAAAGTC
CCCAGGCTCCCCAGCAGGCAGAAGTATGCAAAGCATGCATCTCAATTAGTCAGCAACCATAGTCCCGCCC
CTAACTCCGCCCATCCCGCCCCTAACTCCGCCCAGTTCCGCCCATTCTCCGCCCCATGGCTGACTAATTT
TTTTTATTTATGCAGAGGCCGAGGCCGCCTCTGCCTCTGAGCTATTCCAGAAGTAGTGAGGAGGCTTTTT
TGGAGGCCTAGGCTTTTGCAAAAAGCTCCCGGGAGCTTGTATATCCATTTTCGGATCTGATCAAGAGACA
GGATGAGGATCGTTTCGCATGCAGCTCTCGGAGGGCGAAGAATCTCGTGCTTTCAGCTTCGATGTAGGAG
GGCGTGGATATGTCCTGCGGGTAAATAGCTGCGCCGATGGTTTCTACAAAGATCGTTATGTTTATCGGCA
CTTTGCATCGGCCGCGCTCCCGATTCCGGAAGTGCTTGACATTGGGGAATTTAGCGAGAGCCTGACCTAT
TGCATCTCCCGCCGTGCACAGGGTGTCACGTTGCAAGACCTGCCTGAAACCGAACTGCCCGCTGTTCTGC
AACCGGTCGCGGAGGCCATGGATGCGATCGCTGCGGCCGATCTTAGCCAGACGAGCGGGTTCGGCCCATT
CGGACCGCAAGGAATCGGTCAATACACTACATGGCGTGATTTCATATGCGCGATTGCTGATCCCCATGTG
TATCACTGGCAAACTGTGATGGACGACACCGTCAGTGCGTCCGTCGCGCAGGCTCTCGATGAGCTGATGC
TTTGGGCCGAGGACTGCCCCGAAGTCCGGCACCTCGTGCACGCGGATTTCGGCTCCAACAATGTCCTGAC
GGACAATGGCCGCATAACAGCGGTCATTGACTGGAGCGAGGCGATGTTCGGGGATTCCCAATACGAGGTC
GCCAACATCTTCTTCTGGAGGCCGTGGTTGGCTTGTATGGAGCAGCAGACGCGCTACTTCGAGCGGAGGC
ATCCGGAGCTTGCAGGATCGCCGCGGCTCCGGGCGTATATGCTCCGCATTGGTCTTGACCAACTCTATCA
GAGCTTGGTTGACGGCAATTTCGATGATGCAGCTTGGGCGCAGGGTCGATGCGACGCAATCGTCCGATCC
GGAGCCGGGACTGTCGGGCGTACACAAATCGCCCGCAGAAGCGCGGCCGTCTGGACCGATGGCTGTGTAG
AAGTACTCGCCGATAGTGGAAACCGACGCCCCAGCACTCGTCCGAGGGCAAAGGAATAGGCGGGACTCTG
GGGTTCGAAATGACCGACCAAGCGACGCCCAACCTGCCATCACGAGATTTCGATTCCACCGCCGCCTTCT
ATGAAAGGTTGGGCTTCGGAATCGTTTTCCGGGACGCCGGCTGGATGATCCTCCAGCGCGGGGATCTCAT
GCTGGAGTTCTTCGCCCACCCCAACTTGTTTATTGCAGCTTATAATGGTTACAAATAAAGCAATAGCATC
ACAAATTTCACAAATAAAGCATTTTTTTCACTGCATTCTAGTTGTGGTTTGTCCAAACTCATCAATGTAT
CTTATCATGTCTGTATACCGTCGACCTCTAGCTAGAGCTTGGCGTAATCATGGTCATAGCTGTTTCCTGT
GTGAAATTGTTATCCGCTCACAATTCCACACAACATACGAGCCGGAAGCATAAAGTGTAAAGCCTGGGGT
GCCTAATGAGTGAGCTAACTCACATTAATTGCGTTGCGCTCACTGCCCGCTTTCCAGTCGGGAAACCTGT
CGTGCCAGCTGCATTAATGAATCGGCCAACGCGCGGGGAGAGGCGGTTTGCGTATTGGGCGCTCTTCCGC
TTCCTCGCTCACTGACTCGCTGCGCTCGGTCGTTCGGCTGCGGCGAGCGGTATCAGCTCACTCAAAGGCG
GTAATACGGTTATCCACAGAATCAGGGGATAACGCAGGAAAGAACATGTGAGCAAAAGGCCAGCAAAAGG
CCAGGAACCGTAAAAAGGCCGCGTTGCTGGCGTTTTTCCATAGGCTCCGCCCCCCTGACGAGCATCACAA
AAATCGACGCTCAAGTCAGAGGTGGCGAAACCCGACAGGACTATAAAGATACCAGGCGTTTCCCCCTGGA
AGCTCCCTCGTGCGCTCTCCTGTTCCGACCCTGCCGCTTACCGGATACCTGTCCGCCTTTCTCCCTTCGG
GAAGCGTGGCGCTTTCTCATAGCTCACGCTGTAGGTATCTCAGTTCGGTGTAGGTCGTTCGCTCCAAGCT
GGGCTGTGTGCACGAACCCCCCGTTCAGCCCGACCGCTGCGCCTTATCCGGTAACTATCGTCTTGAGTCC
AACCCGGTAAGACACGACTTATCGCCACTGGCAGCAGCCACTGGTAACAGGATTAGCAGAGCGAGGTATG
TAGGCGGTGCTACAGAGTTCTTGAAGTGGTGGCCTAACTACGGCTACACTAGAAGAACAGTATTTGGTAT
CTGCGCTCTGCTGAAGCCAGTTACCTTCGGAAAAAGAGTTGGTAGCTCTTGATCCGGCAAACAAACCACC
GCTGGTAGCGGTTTTTTTGTTTGCAAGCAGCAGATTACGCGCAGAAAAAAAGGATCTCAAGAAGATCCTT
TGATCTTTTCTACGGGGTCTGACGCTCAGTGGAACGAAAACTCACGTTAAGGGATTTTGGTCATGAGATT
ATCAAAAAGGATCTTCACCTAGATCCTTTTAAATTAAAAATGAAGTTTTAAATCAATCTAAAGTATATAT
GAGTAAACTTGGTCTGACAGTTACCAATGCTTAATCAGTGAGGCACCTATCTCAGCGATCTGTCTATTTC
GTTCATCCATAGTTGCCTGACTCCCCGTCGTGTAGATAACTACGATACGGGAGGGCTTACCATCTGGCCC
CAGTGCTGCAATGATACCGCGAGACCCACGCTCACCGGCTCCAGATTTATCAGCAATAAACCAGCCAGCC
GGAAGGGCCGAGCGCAGAAGTGGTCCTGCAACTTTATCCGCCTCCATCCAGTCTATTAATTGTTGCCGGG
AAGCTAGAGTAAGTAGTTCGCCAGTTAATAGTTTGCGCAACGTTGTTGCCATTGCTACAGGCATCGTGGT
GTCACGCTCGTCGTTTGGTATGGCTTCATTCAGCTCCGGTTCCCAACGATCAAGGCGAGTTACATGATCC
CCCATGTTGTGCAAAAAAGCGGTTAGCTCCTTCGGTCCTCCGATCGTTGTCAGAAGTAAGTTGGCCGCAG
TGTTATCACTCATGGTTATGGCAGCACTGCATAATTCTCTTACTGTCATGCCATCCGTAAGATGCTTTTC
TGTGACTGGTGAGTACTCAACCAAGTCATTCTGAGAATAGTGTATGCGGCGACCGAGTTGCTCTTGCCCG
GCGTCAATACGGGATAATACCGCGCCACATAGCAGAACTTTAAAAGTGCTCATCATTGGAAAACGTTCTT
CGGGGCGAAAACTCTCAAGGATCTTACCGCTGTTGAGATCCAGTTCGATGTAACCCACTCGTGCACCCAA
CTGATCTTCAGCATCTTTTACTTTCACCAGCGTTTCTGGGTGAGCAAAAACAGGAAGGCAAAATGCCGCA
AAAAAGGGAATAAGGGCGACACGGAAATGTTGAATACTCATACTCTTCCTTTTTCAATATTATTGAAGCA
TTTATCAGGGTTATTGTCTCATGAGCGGATACATATTTGAATGTATTTAGAAAAATAAACAAATAGGGGT
TCCGCGCACATTTCCCCGAAAAGTGCCACCTGACGTC
