Features (pLannotate 1.2.2; 23 found; start..end, strand, type, name):
     28..80      -  misc_feature   bom (fragment): basis of mobility region from pBR322
    235..614     +  enhancer       CMV enhancer: human cytomegalovirus immediate early enhancer
    615..818     +  promoter       CMV promoter: human cytomegalovirus (CMV) immediate early promoter
    814..847     +  LTR            5' LTR (truncated) (fragment): truncated 5' long terminal repeat (LTR) from HIV-1
    863..881     +  promoter       T7 promoter: promoter for bacteriophage T7 RNA polymerase
    935..5038    +  CDS            cas9: CAS9_STRP1 - Also known as csn1 From Streptococcus pyogenes serotype M1.
   5078..5209    +  CDS            5xFLAG: five tandem FLAG® epitope tags
   5236..5254    +  terminator     ADH1 terminator (fragment): S. cerevisiae ADH1; transcription terminator for the S. cerevisiae alcohol dehydrogenase 1 (ADH1) gene
   5264..6790    +  CDS            DNTT: TDT_HUMAN - Also known as TDT From Homo sapiens (Human).
   6844..7068    +  polyA_signal   bGH poly(A) signal: bovine growth hormone polyadenylation signal
   7072..7093    +  promoter       SV40 promoter (fragment): SV40 enhancer and early promoter
   7114..7542    +  rep_origin     f1 ori (sequence partly withheld): f1 bacteriophage origin of replication; arrow indicates direction of (+) strand synthesis
   7556..7885    +  promoter       SV40 promoter: SV40 enhancer and early promoter
   7952..8902    +  CDS            HygR (fragment): aminoglycoside phosphotransferase from E. coli confers resistance to hygromycin
   8923..9081    +  CDS            ble (fragment): BLE_KLEPN - Experimental evidence at protein level: Swiss-Prot protein existence level 1. Binding protein with a strong affinity to the bleomycin family of antibiotics. Binds to CL990; an antimitotic-antibiotic compound. From Klebsiella pneumoniae.
   9076..9197    +  polyA_signal   SV40 poly(A) signal: SV40 polyadenylation signal
   9268..9290    -  protein_bind   lac operator (fragment): The lac repressor binds to the lac operator to inhibit transcription in E. coli. This inhibition can be relieved by adding lactose or isopropyl-β-D-thiogalactopyranoside (IPTG). lac repressor encoded by lacI
   9294..9324    -  promoter       lac promoter: promoter for the E. coli lac operon
   9339..9360    -  protein_bind   CAP binding site: CAP binding activates transcription in the presence of cAMP. E. coli catabolite activator protein
   9373..9465    -  CDS            lacI (fragment): lac repressor; lacI; The lac repressor binds to the lac operator to inhibit transcription in E. coli. This inhibition can be relieved by adding lactose or isopropyl-β-D-thiogalactopyranoside (IPTG).
   9648..10236   -  rep_origin     ori: high-copy-number ColE1/pMB1/pBR322/pUC origin of replication
  10407..11267   -  CDS            AmpR: β-lactamase; bla; confers resistance to ampicillin, carbenicillin, and related antibiotics
  11268..11372   -  promoter       AmpR promoter: bla
>Addgene plasmid #126477 | pTBL227 NheI-Cas9-KpnI-5xFlag-FseI-TdT-NotI | addgene full sequence | sequence record 246038 | Addgene NGS Result
GACGGATCGGGAGATCTCCCGATCCCCTATGGTGCACTCTCAGTACAATCTGCTCTGATGCCGCATAGTT
AAGCCAGTATCTGCTCCCTGCCTGTGTGTTGGAGGTCGCTGAGTAGTGCGCGAGCAAAATTTAAGCTACA
ACAAGGCAAGGCTTGACCGACAATTGCATGAAGAATCTGCTTAGGGTTAGGCGTTTTGCGCTGCTTCGCG
ATGTACGGGCCAGATATACGCGTTGACATTGATTATTGACTAGTTATTAATAGTAATCAATTACGGGGTC
ATTAGTTCATAGCCCATATATGGAGTTCCGCGTTACATAACTTACGGTAAATGGCCCGCCTGGCTGACCG
CCCAACGACCCCCGCCCATTGACGTCAATAATGACGTATGTTCCCATAGTAACGCCAATAGGGACTTTCC
ATTGACGTCAATGGGTGGAGTATTTACGGTAAACTGCCCACTTGGCAGTACATCAAGTGTATCATATGCC
AAGTACGCCCCCTATTGACGTCAATGACGGTAAATGGCCCGCCTGGCATTATGCCCAGTACATGACCTTA
TGGGACTTTCCTACTTGGCAGTACATCTACGTATTAGTCATCGCTATTACCATGGTGATGCGGTTTTGGC
AGTACATCAATGGGCGTGGATAGCGGTTTGACTCACGGGGATTTCCAAGTCTCCACCCCATTGACGTCAA
TGGGAGTTTGTTTTGGCACCAAAATCAACGGGACTTTCCAAAATGTCGTAACAACTCCGCCCCATTGACG
CAAATGGGCGGTAGGCGTGTACGGTGGGAGGTCTATATAAGCAGAGCTCTCTGGCTAACTAGAGAACCCA
CTGCTTACTGGCTTATCGAAATTAATACGACTCACTATAGGGAGACCCAAGCTGGCTAGCGCTACCGGTC
GCCACCATGGGCCCTAGTGGCCCAATGGACAAGAAGTACTCCATTGGGCTCGATATCGGCACAAACAGCG
TCGGCTGGGCCGTCATTACGGACGAGTACAAGGTGCCGAGCAAAAAATTCAAAGTTCTGGGCAATACCGA
TCGCCACAGCATAAAGAAGAACCTCATTGGCGCCCTCCTGTTCGACTCCGGGGAGACGGCCGAAGCCACG
CGGCTCAAAAGAACAGCACGGCGCAGATATACCCGCAGAAAGAATCGGATCTGCTACCTGCAGGAGATCT
TTAGTAATGAGATGGCTAAGGTGGATGACTCTTTCTTCCATAGGCTGGAGGAGTCCTTTTTGGTGGAGGA
GGATAAAAAGCACGAGCGCCACCCAATCTTTGGCAATATCGTGGACGAGGTGGCGTACCATGAAAAGTAC
CCAACCATATATCATCTGAGGAAGAAGCTTGTAGACAGTACTGATAAGGCTGACTTGCGGTTGATCTATC
TCGCGCTGGCGCATATGATCAAATTTCGGGGACACTTCCTCATCGAGGGGGACCTGAACCCAGACAACAG
CGATGTCGACAAACTCTTTATCCAACTGGTTCAGACTTACAATCAGCTTTTCGAAGAGAACCCGATCAAC
GCATCCGGAGTTGACGCCAAAGCAATCCTGAGCGCTAGGCTGTCCAAATCCCGGCGGCTCGAAAACCTCA
TCGCACAGCTCCCTGGGGAGAAGAAGAACGGCCTGTTTGGTAATCTTATCGCCCTGTCACTCGGGCTGAC
CCCCAACTTTAAATCTAACTTCGACCTGGCCGAAGATGCCAAGCTTCAACTGAGCAAAGACACCTACGAT
GATGATCTCGACAATCTGCTGGCCCAGATCGGCGACCAGTACGCAGACCTTTTTTTGGCGGCAAAGAACC
TGTCAGACGCCATTCTGCTGAGTGATATTCTGCGAGTGAACACGGAGATCACCAAAGCTCCGCTGAGCGC
TAGTATGATCAAGCGCTATGATGAGCACCACCAAGACTTGACTTTGCTGAAGGCCCTTGTCAGACAGCAA
CTGCCTGAGAAGTACAAGGAAATTTTCTTCGATCAGTCTAAAAATGGCTACGCCGGATACATTGACGGCG
GAGCAAGCCAGGAGGAATTTTACAAATTTATTAAGCCCATCTTGGAAAAAATGGACGGCACCGAGGAGCT
GCTGGTAAAGCTTAACAGAGAAGATCTGTTGCGCAAACAGCGCACTTTCGACAATGGAAGCATCCCCCAC
CAGATTCACCTGGGCGAACTGCACGCTATCCTCAGGCGGCAAGAGGATTTCTACCCCTTTTTGAAAGATA
ACAGGGAAAAGATTGAGAAAATCCTCACATTTCGGATACCCTACTATGTAGGCCCCCTCGCCCGGGGAAA
TTCCAGATTCGCGTGGATGACTCGCAAATCAGAAGAGACCATCACTCCCTGGAACTTCGAGGAAGTCGTG
GATAAGGGGGCCTCTGCCCAGTCCTTCATCGAAAGGATGACTAACTTTGATAAAAATCTGCCTAACGAAA
AGGTGCTTCCTAAACACTCTCTGCTGTACGAGTACTTCACAGTTTATAACGAGCTCACCAAGGTCAAATA
CGTCACAGAAGGGATGAGAAAGCCAGCATTCCTGTCTGGAGAGCAGAAGAAAGCTATCGTGGACCTCCTC
TTCAAGACGAACCGGAAAGTTACCGTGAAACAGCTCAAAGAAGACTATTTCAAAAAGATTGAATGTTTCG
ACTCTGTTGAAATCAGCGGAGTGGAGGATCGCTTCAACGCATCCCTGGGAACGTATCACGATCTCCTGAA
AATCATTAAAGACAAGGACTTCCTGGACAATGAGGAGAACGAGGACATTCTTGAGGACATTGTCCTCACC
CTTACGTTGTTTGAAGATAGGGAGATGATTGAAGAACGCTTGAAAACTTACGCTCATCTCTTCGACGACA
AAGTCATGAAACAGCTCAAGAGGCGCCGATATACAGGATGGGGGCGGCTGTCAAGAAAACTGATCAATGG
GATCCGAGACAAGCAGAGTGGAAAGACAATCCTGGATTTTCTTAAGTCCGATGGATTTGCCAACCGGAAC
TTCATGCAGTTGATCCATGATGACTCTCTCACCTTTAAGGAGGACATCCAGAAAGCACAAGTTTCTGGCC
AGGGGGACAGTCTTCACGAGCACATCGCTAATCTTGCAGGTAGCCCAGCTATCAAAAAGGGAATACTGCA
GACCGTTAAGGTCGTGGATGAACTCGTCAAAGTAATGGGAAGGCATAAGCCCGAGAATATCGTTATCGAG
ATGGCCCGAGAGAACCAAACTACCCAGAAGGGACAGAAGAACAGTAGGGAAAGGATGAAGAGGATTGAAG
AGGGTATAAAAGAACTGGGGTCCCAAATCCTTAAGGAACACCCAGTTGAAAACACCCAGCTTCAGAATGA
GAAGCTCTACCTGTACTACCTGCAGAACGGCAGGGACATGTACGTGGATCAGGAACTGGACATCAATCGG
CTCTCCGACTACGACGTGGATCATATCGTGCCCCAGTCTTTTCTCAAAGATGATTCTATTGATAATAAAG
TGTTGACAAGATCCGATAAAAATAGAGGGAAGAGTGATAACGTCCCCTCAGAAGAAGTTGTCAAGAAAAT
GAAAAATTATTGGCGGCAGCTGCTGAACGCCAAACTGATCACACAACGGAAGTTCGATAATCTGACTAAG
GCTGAACGAGGTGGCCTGTCTGAGTTGGATAAAGCCGGCTTCATCAAAAGGCAGCTTGTTGAGACACGCC
AGATCACCAAGCACGTGGCCCAAATTCTCGATTCACGCATGAACACCAAGTACGATGAAAATGACAAACT
GATTCGAGAGGTGAAAGTTATTACTCTGAAGTCTAAGCTGGTCTCAGATTTCAGAAAGGACTTTCAGTTT
TATAAGGTGAGAGAGATCAACAATTACCACCATGCGCATGATGCCTACCTGAATGCAGTGGTAGGCACTG
CACTTATCAAAAAATATCCCAAGCTTGAATCTGAATTTGTTTACGGAGACTATAAAGTGTACGATGTTAG
GAAAATGATCGCAAAGTCTGAGCAGGAAATAGGCAAGGCCACCGCTAAGTACTTCTTTTACAGCAATATT
ATGAATTTTTTCAAGACCGAGATTACACTGGCCAATGGAGAGATTCGGAAGCGACCACTTATCGAAACAA
ACGGAGAAACAGGAGAAATCGTGTGGGACAAGGGTAGGGATTTCGCGACAGTCCGGAAGGTCCTGTCCAT
GCCGCAGGTGAACATCGTTAAAAAGACCGAAGTACAGACCGGAGGCTTCTCCAAGGAAAGTATCCTCCCG
AAAAGGAACAGCGACAAGCTGATCGCACGCAAAAAAGATTGGGACCCCAAGAAATACGGCGGATTCGATT
CTCCTACAGTCGCTTACAGTGTACTGGTTGTGGCCAAAGTGGAGAAAGGGAAGTCTAAAAAACTCAAAAG
CGTCAAGGAACTGCTGGGCATCACAATCATGGAGCGATCAAGCTTCGAAAAAAACCCCATCGACTTTCTC
GAGGCGAAAGGATATAAAGAGGTCAAAAAAGACCTCATCATTAAGCTTCCCAAGTACTCTCTCTTTGAGC
TTGAAAACGGCCGGAAACGAATGCTCGCTAGTGCGGGCGAGCTGCAGAAAGGTAACGAGCTGGCACTGCC
CTCTAAATACGTTAATTTCTTGTATCTGGCCAGCCACTATGAAAAGCTCAAAGGGTCTCCCGAAGATAAT
GAGCAGAAGCAGCTGTTCGTGGAACAACACAAACACTACCTTGATGAGATCATCGAGCAAATAAGCGAAT
TCTCCAAAAGAGTGATCCTCGCCGACGCTAACCTCGATAAGGTGCTTTCTGCTTACAATAAGCACAGGGA
TAAGCCCATCAGGGAGCAGGCAGAAAACATTATCCACTTGTTTACTCTGACCAACTTGGGCGCGCCTGCA
GCCTTCAAGTACTTCGACACCACCATAGACAGAAAGCGGTACACCTCTACAAAGGAGGTCCTGGACGCCA
CACTGATTCATCAGTCAATTACGGGGCTCTATGAAACAAGAATCGACCTCTCTCAGCTCGGTGGAGACAG
CAGGGCTGACCCCAAGAAGAAGAGGAAGGTGGGTACCGACTACAAGGACGACGATGACAAGGATTACAAA
GATGACGACGATAAGCTTATGGACTACAAGGACGACGATGACAAGGATTACAAAGATGACGACGATAAGC
TTATGGACTACAAGGACGACGATGACAAGCATATGGGCGCGCCACTTCTAAATAAGCGAATTTCTTATGA
TTTAGGCCGGCCAATGGATCCACCACGAGCGTCCCACTTGAGCCCTCGGAAGAAGAGACCCCGGCAGACG
GGTGCCTTGATGGCCTCCTCTCCTCAAGACATCAAATTTCAAGATTTGGTCGTCTTCATTTTGGAGAAGA
AAATGGGAACCACCCGCAGAGCGTTCCTCATGGAGCTGGCCCGCAGGAAAGGGTTCAGGGTTGAAAATGA
GCTCAGTGATTCTGTCACCCACATTGTAGCAGAGAACAACTCGGGTTCGGATGTTCTGGAGTGGCTTCAA
GCACAGAAAGTACAAGTCAGCTCACAACCAGAGCTCCTCGATGTCTCCTGGCTGATCGAATGCATAGGAG
CAGGGAAACCGGTGGAAATGACAGGAAAACACCAGCTTGTTGTGAGAAGAGACTATTCAGATAGCACCAA
CCCAGGCCCCCCGAAGACTCCACCAATTGCTGTACAAAAGATCTCCCAGTATGCGTGTCAGAGAAGAACC
ACTTTAAACAACTGTAACCAGATATTCACGGATGCCTTTGATATACTGGCTGAAAACTGTGAGTTTAGAG
AAAATGAAGACTCCTGTGTGACATTTATGAGAGCAGCTTCTGTATTGAAATCTCTGCCATTCACAATCAT
CAGTATGAAGGACACAGAAGGAATTCCCTGCCTGGGGTCCAAGGTGAAGGGTATCATAGAGGAGATTATT
GAAGATGGAGAAAGTTCTGAAGTTAAAGCTGTGTTAAATGATGAACGATATCAATCCTTCAAACTCTTTA
CTTCTGTATTTGGAGTGGGGCTGAAGACTTCTGAGAAGTGGTTCAGGATGGGTTTCAGAACTCTGAGTAA
AGTAAGGTCGGACAAAAGCCTGAAATTTACACGAATGCAGAAAGCAGGATTTCTGTATTATGAAGACCTT
GTCAGCTGTGTGACCAGGGCAGAAGCAGAGGCCGTCAGTGTGCTGGTTAAAGAGGCTGTCTGGGCATTTC
TTCCGGATGCTTTCGTCACCATGACAGGAGGGTTCCGGAGGGGTAAGAAGATGGGGCATGATGTAGATTT
TTTAATTACCAGCCCAGGATCAACAGAGGATGAAGAGCAACTTTTACAGAAAGTGATGAACTTATGGGAA
AAGAAGGGATTACTTTTATATTATGACCTTGTGGAGTCAACATTTGAAAAGCTCAGGTTGCCTAGCAGGA
AGGTTGATGCTTTGGATCATTTTCAAAAGTGCTTTCTGATTTTCAAATTGCCTCGTCAAAGAGTGGACAG
TGACCAGTCCAGCTGGCAGGAAGGAAAGACCTGGAAGGCCATCCGTGTGGATTTAGTTCTGTGCCCCTAC
GAGCGTCGTGCCTTTGCCCTGTTGGGATGGACTGGCTCCCGGCAGTTTGAGAGAGACCTCCGGCGCTATG
CCACACATGAGCGGAAGATGATTCTGGATAACCATGCTTTATATGACAAGACCAAGAGGATATTCCTCAA
AGCAGAAAGTGAAGAAGAAATTTTTGCGCATCTGGGATTGGATTATATTGAACCGTGGGAAAGAAATGCC
TAGGCGGCCGCTCGAGTCTAGAGGGCCCGTTTAAACCCGCTGATCAGCCTCGACTGTGCCTTCTAGTTGC
CAGCCATCTGTTGTTTGCCCCTCCCCCGTGCCTTCCTTGACCCTGGAAGGTGCCACTCCCACTGTCCTTT
CCTAATAAAATGAGGAAATTGCATCGCATTGTCTGAGTAGGTGTCATTCTATTCTGGGGGGTGGGGTGGG
GCAGGACAGCAAGGGGGAGGATTGGGAAGACAATAGCAGGCATGCTGGGGATGCGGTGGGCTCTATGGCT
TCTGAGGCGGAAAGAACCAGCTGGGGCTCTAGGGGGTATCCCC
[124 nt withheld, positions 7114-7237]
C
[91 nt withheld, positions 7239-7329]
A
[49 nt withheld, positions 7331-7379]
CCTTTGACGTTGGAGTCCACGTTCTTT
[37 nt withheld, positions 7407-7443]
ACCCTATCTCGGTCTATTCTTTTGATTTATAAGGGATTTTGCCGATTTCGGCCTATTGGTTAAAAAATGA
GCTGATTTAACAAAAATTTAACGCGAATTAATTCTGTGGAATGTGTGTCAGTTAGGGTGTGGAAAGTCCC
CAGGCTCCCCAGCAGGCAGAAGTATGCAAAGCATGCATCTCAATTAGTCAGCAACCAGGTGTGGAAAGTC
CCCAGGCTCCCCAGCAGGCAGAAGTATGCAAAGCATGCATCTCAATTAGTCAGCAACCATAGTCCCGCCC
CTAACTCCGCCCATCCCGCCCCTAACTCCGCCCAGTTCCGCCCATTCTCCGCCCCATGGCTGACTAATTT
TTTTTATTTATGCAGAGGCCGAGGCCGCCTCTGCCTCTGAGCTATTCCAGAAGTAGTGAGGAGGCTTTTT
TGGAGGCCTAGGCTTTTGCAAAAAGCTCCCGGGAGCTTGTATATCCATTTTCGGATCTGATCAAGAGACA
GGATGAGGATCGTTTCGCATGCAGCTCTCGGAGGGCGAAGAATCTCGTGCTTTCAGCTTCGATGTAGGAG
GGCGTGGATATGTCCTGCGGGTAAATAGCTGCGCCGATGGTTTCTACAAAGATCGTTATGTTTATCGGCA
CTTTGCATCGGCCGCGCTCCCGATTCCGGAAGTGCTTGACATTGGGGAATTTAGCGAGAGCCTGACCTAT
TGCATCTCCCGCCGTGCACAGGGTGTCACGTTGCAAGACCTGCCTGAAACCGAACTGCCCGCTGTTCTGC
AACCGGTCGCGGAGGCCATGGATGCGATCGCTGCGGCCGATCTTAGCCAGACGAGCGGGTTCGGCCCATT
CGGACCGCAAGGAATCGGTCAATACACTACATGGCGTGATTTCATATGCGCGATTGCTGATCCCCATGTG
TATCACTGGCAAACTGTGATGGACGACACCGTCAGTGCGTCCGTCGCGCAGGCTCTCGATGAGCTGATGC
TTTGGGCCGAGGACTGCCCCGAAGTCCGGCACCTCGTGCACGCGGATTTCGGCTCCAACAATGTCCTGAC
GGACAATGGCCGCATAACAGCGGTCATTGACTGGAGCGAGGCGATGTTCGGGGATTCCCAATACGAGGTC
GCCAACATCTTCTTCTGGAGGCCGTGGTTGGCTTGTATGGAGCAGCAGACGCGCTACTTCGAGCGGAGGC
ATCCGGAGCTTGCAGGATCGCCGCGGCTCCGGGCGTATATGCTCCGCATTGGTCTTGACCAACTCTATCA
GAGCTTGGTTGACGGCAATTTCGATGATGCAGCTTGGGCGCAGGGTCGATGCGACGCAATCGTCCGATCC
GGAGCCGGGACTGTCGGGCGTACACAAATCGCCCGCAGAAGCGCGGCCGTCTGGACCGATGGCTGTGTAG
AAGTACTCGCCGATAGTGGAAACCGACGCCCCAGCACTCGTCCGAGGGCAAAGGAATAGGCGGGACTCTG
GGGTTCGAAATGACCGACCAAGCGACGCCCAACCTGCCATCACGAGATTTCGATTCCACCGCCGCCTTCT
ATGAAAGGTTGGGCTTCGGAATCGTTTTCCGGGACGCCGGCTGGATGATCCTCCAGCGCGGGGATCTCAT
GCTGGAGTTCTTCGCCCACCCCAACTTGTTTATTGCAGCTTATAATGGTTACAAATAAAGCAATAGCATC
ACAAATTTCACAAATAAAGCATTTTTTTCACTGCATTCTAGTTGTGGTTTGTCCAAACTCATCAATGTAT
CTTATCATGTCTGTATACCGTCGACCTCTAGCTAGAGCTTGGCGTAATCATGGTCATAGCTGTTTCCTGT
GTGAAATTGTTATCCGCTCACAATTCCACACAACATACGAGCCGGAAGCATAAAGTGTAAAGCCTGGGGT
GCCTAATGAGTGAGCTAACTCACATTAATTGCGTTGCGCTCACTGCCCGCTTTCCAGTCGGGAAACCTGT
CGTGCCAGCTGCATTAATGAATCGGCCAACGCGCGGGGAGAGGCGGTTTGCGTATTGGGCGCTCTTCCGC
TTCCTCGCTCACTGACTCGCTGCGCTCGGTCGTTCGGCTGCGGCGAGCGGTATCAGCTCACTCAAAGGCG
GTAATACGGTTATCCACAGAATCAGGGGATAACGCAGGAAAGAACATGTGAGCAAAAGGCCAGCAAAAGG
CCAGGAACCGTAAAAAGGCCGCGTTGCTGGCGTTTTTCCATAGGCTCCGCCCCCCTGACGAGCATCACAA
AAATCGACGCTCAAGTCAGAGGTGGCGAAACCCGACAGGACTATAAAGATACCAGGCGTTTCCCCCTGGA
AGCTCCCTCGTGCGCTCTCCTGTTCCGACCCTGCCGCTTACCGGATACCTGTCCGCCTTTCTCCCTTCGG
GAAGCGTGGCGCTTTCTCATAGCTCACGCTGTAGGTATCTCAGTTCGGTGTAGGTCGTTCGCTCCAAGCT
GGGCTGTGTGCACGAACCCCCCGTTCAGCCCGACCGCTGCGCCTTATCCGGTAACTATCGTCTTGAGTCC
AACCCGGTAAGACACGACTTATCGCCACTGGCAGCAGCCACTGGTAACAGGATTAGCAGAGCGAGGTATG
TAGGCGGTGCTACAGAGTTCTTGAAGTGGTGGCCTAACTACGGCTACACTAGAAGAACAGTATTTGGTAT
CTGCGCTCTGCTGAAGCCAGTTACCTTCGGAAAAAGAGTTGGTAGCTCTTGATCCGGCAAACAAACCACC
GCTGGTAGCGGTGGTTTTTTTGTTTGCAAGCAGCAGATTACGCGCAGAAAAAAAGGATCTCAAGAAGATC
CTTTGATCTTTTCTACGGGGTCTGACGCTCAGTGGAACGAAAACTCACGTTAAGGGATTTTGGTCATGAG
ATTATCAAAAAGGATCTTCACCTAGATCCTTTTAAATTAAAAATGAAGTTTTAAATCAATCTAAAGTATA
TATGAGTAAACTTGGTCTGACAGTTACCAATGCTTAATCAGTGAGGCACCTATCTCAGCGATCTGTCTAT
TTCGTTCATCCATAGTTGCCTGACTCCCCGTCGTGTAGATAACTACGATACGGGAGGGCTTACCATCTGG
CCCCAGTGCTGCAATGATACCGCGAGACCCACGCTCACCGGCTCCAGATTTATCAGCAATAAACCAGCCA
GCCGGAAGGGCCGAGCGCAGAAGTGGTCCTGCAACTTTATCCGCCTCCATCCAGTCTATTAATTGTTGCC
GGGAAGCTAGAGTAAGTAGTTCGCCAGTTAATAGTTTGCGCAACGTTGTTGCCATTGCTACAGGCATCGT
GGTGTCACGCTCGTCGTTTGGTATGGCTTCATTCAGCTCCGGTTCCCAACGATCAAGGCGAGTTACATGA
TCCCCCATGTTGTGCAAAAAAGCGGTTAGCTCCTTCGGTCCTCCGATCGTTGTCAGAAGTAAGTTGGCCG
CAGTGTTATCACTCATGGTTATGGCAGCACTGCATAATTCTCTTACTGTCATGCCATCCGTAAGATGCTT
TTCTGTGACTGGTGAGTACTCAACCAAGTCATTCTGAGAATAGTGTATGCGGCGACCGAGTTGCTCTTGC
CCGGCGTCAATACGGGATAATACCGCGCCACATAGCAGAACTTTAAAAGTGCTCATCATTGGAAAACGTT
CTTCGGGGCGAAAACTCTCAAGGATCTTACCGCTGTTGAGATCCAGTTCGATGTAACCCACTCGTGCACC
CAACTGATCTTCAGCATCTTTTACTTTCACCAGCGTTTCTGGGTGAGCAAAAACAGGAAGGCAAAATGCC
GCAAAAAAGGGAATAAGGGCGACACGGAAATGTTGAATACTCATACTCTTCCTTTTTCAATATTATTGAA
GCATTTATCAGGGTTATTGTCTCATGAGCGGATACATATTTGAATGTATTTAGAAAAATAAACAAATAGG
GGTTCCGCGCACATTTCCCCGAAAAGTGCCACCTTACGTC
